>Addgene plasmid #90593 | CDC34 B8.2 gRNA | addgene full sequence | sequence record 183299 | Addgene NGS Result
GCGCCCAATACGCAAACCGCCTCTCCCCGCGCGTTGGCCGATTCATTAATGCAGCTGGCACGACAGGTTT
CCCGACTGGAAAGCGGGCAGTGAGCGCAACGCAATTAATGTGAGTTAGCTCACTCATTAGGCACCCCAGG
CTTTACACTTTATGCTTCCGGCTCGTATGTTGTGTGGAATTGTGAGCGGATAACAATTTCACACAGGAAA
CAGCTATGACCATGATTACGCCAAGCGCGCAATTAACCCTCACTAAAGGGAACAAAAGCTGGAGCTGCAA
GCTTAATGTAGTCTTATGCAATACTCTTGTAGTCTTGCAACATGGTAACGATGAGTTAGCAACATGCCTT
ACAAGGAGAGAAAAAGCACCGTGCATGCCGATTGGTGGAAGTAAGGTGGTACGATCGTGCCTTATTAGGA
AGGCAACAGACGGGTCTGACATGGATTGGACGAACCACTGAATTGCCGCATTGCAGAGATATTGTATTTA
AGTGCCTAGCTCGATACATAAACGGGTCTCTCTGGTTAGACCAGATCTGAGCCTGGGAGCTCTCTGGCTA
ACTAGGGAACCCACTGCTTAAGCCTCAATAAAGCTTGCCTTGAGTGCTTCAAGTAGTGTGTGCCCGTCTG
TTGTGTGACTCTGGTAACTAGAGATCCCTCAGACCCTTTTAGTCAGTGTGGAAAATCTCTAGCAGTGGCG
CCCGAACAGGGACTTGAAAGCGAAAGGGAAACCAGAGGAGCTCTCTCGACGCAGGACTCGGCTTGCTGAA
GCGCGCACGGCAAGAGGCGAGGGGCGGCGACTGGTGAGTACGCCAAAAATTTTGACTAGCGGAGGCTAGA
AGGAGAGAGATGGGTGCGAGAGCGTCAGTATTAAGCGGGGGAGAATTAGATCGCGATGGGAAAAAATTCG
GTTAAGGCCAGGGGGAAAGAAAAAATATAAATTAAAACATATAGTATGGGCAAGCAGGGAGCTAGAACGA
TTCGCAGTTAATCCTGGCCTGTTAGAAACATCAGAAGGCTGTAGACAAATACTGGGACAGCTACAACCAT
CCCTTCAGACAGGATCAGAAGAACTTAGATCATTATATAATACAGTAGCAACCCTCTATTGTGTGCATCA
AAGGATAGAGATAAAAGACACCAAGGAAGCTTTAGACAAGATAGAGGAAGAGCAAAACAAAAGTAAGACC
ACCGCACAGCAAGCGGCCGCTGATCTTCAGACCTGGAGGAGGAGATATGAGGGACAATTGGAGAAGTGAA
TTATATAAATATAAAGTAGTAAAAATTGAACCATTAGGAGTAGCACCCACCAAGGCAAAGAGAAGAGTGG
TGCAGAGAGAAAAAAGAGCAGTGGGAATAGGAGCTTTGTTCCTTGGGTTCTTGGGAGCAGCAGGAAGCAC
TATGGGCGCAGCGTCAATGACGCTGACGGTACAGGCCAGACAATTATTGTCTGGTATAGTGCAGCAGCAG
AACAATTTGCTGAGGGCTATTGAGGCGCAACAGCATCTGTTGCAACTCACAGTCTGGGGCATCAAGCAGC
TCCAGGCAAGAATCCTGGCTGTGGAAAGATACCTAAAGGATCAACAGCTCCTGGGGATTTGGGGTTGCTC
TGGAAAACTCATTTGCACCACTGCTGTGCCTTGGAATGCTAGTTGGAGTAATAAATCTCTGGAACAGATT
TGGAATCACACGACCTGGATGGAGTGGGACAGAGAAATTAACAATTACACAAGCTTAATACACTCCTTAA
TTGAAGAATCGCAAAACCAGCAAGAAAAGAATGAACAAGAATTATTGGAATTAGATAAATGGGCAAGTTT
GTGGAATTGGTTTAACATAACAAATTGGCTGTGGTATATAAAATTATTCATAATGATAGTAGGAGGCTTG
GTAGGTTTAAGAATAGTTTTTGCTGTACTTTCTATAGTGAATAGAGTTAGGCAGGGATATTCACCATTAT
CGTTTCAGACCCACCTCCCAACCCCGAGGGGACCCAGAGAGGGCCTATTTCCCATGATTCCTTCATATTT
GCATATACGATACAAGGCTGTTAGAGAGATAATTAGAATTAATTTGACTGTAAACACAAAGATATTAGTA
CAAAATACGTGACGTAGAAAGTAATAATTTCTTGGGTAGTTTGCAGTTTTAAAATTATGTTTTAAAATGG
ACTATCATATGCTTACCGTAACTTGAAAGTATTTCGATTTCTTGGCTTTATATATCTTGTGGAAAGGACG
AAACACCGCGAGGGCGATCTATACAACTGTTTAAGAGCTATGCTGGAAACAGCATAGCAAGTTTAAATAA
GGCTAGTCCGTTATCAACTTGAAAAAGTGGCACCGAGTCGGTGCTTTTTTTGAATTCTAGATCTTGAGAC
AAATGGCAGTATTCATCCACAATTTTAAAAGAAAAGGGGGGATTGGGGGGTACAGTGCAGGGGAAAGAAT
AGTAGACATAATAGCAACAGACATACAAACTAAAGAATTACAAAAACAAATTACAAAAATTCAAAATTTT
CGGGTTTATTACAGGGACAGCAGAGATCCACTTTGGCGCCGGCTCGAGTGGCTCCGGTGCCCGTCAGTGG
GCAGAGCGCACATCGCCCACAGTCCCCGAGAAGTTGGGGGGAGGGGTCGGCAATTGAACCGGTGCCTAGA
GAAGGTGGCGCGGGGTAAACTGGGAAAGTGATGTCGTGTACTGGCTCCGCCTTTTTCCCGAGGGTGGGGG
AGAACCGTATATAAGTGCAGTAGTCGCCGTGAACGTTCTTTTTCGCAACGGGTTTGCCGCCAGAACACAG
GTGTCGTGACGCGGGATCCGCCACCATGACCGAGTACAAGCCCACGGTGCGCCTCGCCACCCGCGACGAC
GTCCCCAGGGCCGTACGCACCCTCGCCGCCGCGTTCGCCGACTACCCCGCCACGCGCCACACCGTCGATC
CGGACCGCCACATCGAGCGGGTCACCGAGCTGCAAGAACTCTTCCTCACGCGCGTCGGGCTCGACATCGG
CAAGGTGTGGGTCGCGGACGACGGCGCCGCGGTGGCGGTCTGGACCACGCCGGAGAGCGTCGAAGCGGGG
GCGGTGTTCGCCGAGATCGGCCCGCGCATGGCCGAGTTGAGCGGTTCCCGGCTGGCCGCGCAGCAACAGA
TGGAAGGCCTCCTGGCGCCGCACCGGCCCAAGGAGCCCGCGTGGTTCCTGGCCACCGTCGGAGTCTCGCC
CGACCACCAGGGCAAGGGTCTGGGCAGCGCCGTCGTGCTCCCCGGAGTGGAGGCGGCCGAGCGCGCCGGG
GTGCCCGCCTTCCTGGAGACCTCCGCGCCCCGCAACCTCCCCTTCTACGAGCGGCTCGGCTTCACCGTCA
CCGCCGACGTCGAGGTGCCCGAAGGACCGCGCACCTGGTGCATGACCCGCAAGCCCGGTGCCTGAACGCG
TTAAGTCGACAATCAACCTCTGGATTACAAAATTTGTGAAAGATTGACTGGTATTCTTAACTATGTTGCT
CCTTTTACGCTATGTGGATACGCTGCTTTAATGCCTTTGTATCATGCTATTGCTTCCCGTATGGCTTTCA
TTTTCTCCTCCTTGTATAAATCCTGGTTGCTGTCTCTTTATGAGGAGTTGTGGCCCGTTGTCAGGCAACG
TGGCGTGGTGTGCACTGTGTTTGCTGACGCAACCCCCACTGGTTGGGGCATTGCCACCACCTGTCAGCTC
CTTTCCGGGACTTTCGCTTTCCCCCTCCCTATTGCCACGGCGGAACTCATCGCCGCCTGCCTTGCCCGCT
GCTGGACAGGGGCTCGGCTGTTGGGCACTGACAATTCCGTGGTGTTGTCGGGGAAATCATCGTCCTTTCC
TTGGCTGCTCGCCTGTGTTGCCACCTGGATTCTGCGCGGGACGTCCTTCTGCTACGTCCCTTCGGCCCTC
AATCCAGCGGACCTTCCTTCCCGCGGCCTGCTGCCGGCTCTGCGGCCTCTTCCGCGTCTTCGCCTTCGCC
CTCAGACGAGTCGGATCTCCCTTTGGGCCGCCTCCCCGCGTCGACTTTAAGACCAATGACTTACAAGGCA
GCTGTAGATCTTAGCCACTTTTTAAAAGAAAAGGGGGGACTGGAAGGGCTAATTCACTCCCAACGAAGAC
AAGATCTGCTTTTTGCTTGTACTGGGTCTCTCTGGTTAGACCAGATCTGAGCCTGGGAGCTCTCTGGCTA
ACTAGGGAACCCACTGCTTAAGCCTCAATAAAGCTTGCCTTGAGTGCTTCAAGTAGTGTGTGCCCGTCTG
TTGTGTGACTCTGGTAACTAGAGATCCCTCAGACCCTTTTAGTCAGTGTGGAAAATCTCTAGCAGTACGT
ATAGTAGTTCATGTCATCTTATTATTCAGTATTTATAACTTGCAAAGAAATGAATATCAGAGAGTGAGAG
GAACTTGTTTATTGCAGCTTATAATGGTTACAAATAAAGCAATAGCATCACAAATTTCACAAATAAAGCA
TTTTTTTCACTGCATTCTAGTTGTGGTTTGTCCAAACTCATCAATGTATCTTATCATGTCTGGCTCTAGC
TATCCCGCCCCTAACTCCGCCCATCCCGCCCCTAACTCCGCCCAGTTCCGCCCATTCTCCGCCCCATGGC
TGACTAATTTTTTTTATTTATGCAGAGGCCGAGGCCGCCTCGGCCTCTGAGCTATTCCAGAAGTAGTGAG
GAGGCTTTTTTGGAGGCCTAGGGACGTACCCAATTCGCCCTATAGTGAGTCGTATTACGCGCGCTCACTG
GCCGTCGTTTTACAACGTCGTGACTGGGAAAACCCTGGCGTTACCCAACTTAATCGCCTTGCAGCACATC
CCCCTTTCGCCAGCTGGCGTAATAGCGAAGAGGCCCGCACCGATCGCCCTTCCCAACAGTTGCGCAGCCT
GAATGGCGAATGGG
[124 nt withheld, positions 4915-5038]
C
[91 nt withheld, positions 5040-5130]
A
[49 nt withheld, positions 5132-5180]
CCTTTGACGTTGGAGTCCACGTTCTTT
[37 nt withheld, positions 5208-5244]
ACCCTATCTCGGTCTATTCTTTTGATTTATAAGGGATTTTGCCGATTTCGGCCTATTGGTTAAAAAATGA
GCTGATTTAACAAAAATTTAACGCGAATTTTAACAAAATATTAACGCTTACAATTTAGGTGGCACTTTTC
GGGGAAATGTGCGCGGAACCCCTATTTGTTTATTTTTCTAAATACATTCAAATATGTATCCGCTCATGAG
ACAATAACCCTGATAAATGCTTCAATAATATTGAAAAAGGAAGAGTATGAGTATTCAACATTTCCGTGTC
GCCCTTATTCCCTTTTTTGCGGCATTTTGCCTTCCTGTTTTTGCTCACCCAGAAACGCTGGTGAAAGTAA
AAGATGCTGAAGATCAGTTGGGTGCACGAGTGGGTTACATCGAACTGGATCTCAACAGCGGTAAGATCCT
TGAGAGTTTTCGCCCCGAAGAACGTTTTCCAATGATGAGCACTTTTAAAGTTCTGCTATGTGGCGCGGTA
TTATCCCGTATTGACGCCGGGCAAGAGCAACTCGGTCGCCGCATACACTATTCTCAGAATGACTTGGTTG
AGTACTCACCAGTCACAGAAAAGCATCTTACGGATGGCATGACAGTAAGAGAATTATGCAGTGCTGCCAT
AACCATGAGTGATAACACTGCGGCCAACTTACTTCTGACAACGATCGGAGGACCGAAGGAGCTAACCGCT
TTTTTGCACAACATGGGGGATCATGTAACTCGCCTTGATCGTTGGGAACCGGAGCTGAATGAAGCCATAC
CAAACGACGAGCGTGACACCACGATGCCTGTAGCAATGGCAACAACGTTGCGCAAACTATTAACTGGCGA
ACTACTTACTCTAGCTTCCCGGCAACAATTAATAGACTGGATGGAGGCGGATAAAGTTGCAGGACCACTT
CTGCGCTCGGCCCTTCCGGCTGGCTGGTTTATTGCTGATAAATCTGGAGCCGGTGAGCGTGGGTCTCGCG
GTATCATTGCAGCACTGGGGCCAGATGGTAAGCCCTCCCGTATCGTAGTTATCTACACGACGGGGAGTCA
GGCAACTATGGATGAACGAAATAGACAGATCGCTGAGATAGGTGCCTCACTGATTAAGCATTGGTAACTG
TCAGACCAAGTTTACTCATATATACTTTAGATTGATTTAAAACTTCATTTTTAATTTAAAAGGATCTAGG
TGAAGATCCTTTTTGATAATCTCATGACCAAAATCCCTTAACGTGAGTTTTCGTTCCACTGAGCGTCAGA
CCCCGTAGAAAAGATCAAAGGATCTTCTTGAGATCCTTTTTTTCTGCGCGTAATCTGCTGCTTGCAAACA
AAAAAACCACCGCTACCAGCGGTGGTTTGTTTGCCGGATCAAGAGCTACCAACTCTTTTTCCGAAGGTAA
CTGGCTTCAGCAGAGCGCAGATACCAAATACTGTTCTTCTAGTGTAGCCGTAGTTAGGCCACCACTTCAA
GAACTCTGTAGCACCGCCTACATACCTCGCTCTGCTAATCCTGTTACCAGTGGCTGCTGCCAGTGGCGAT
AAGTCGTGTCTTACCGGGTTGGACTCAAGACGATAGTTACCGGATAAGGCGCAGCGGTCGGGCTGAACGG
GGGGTTCGTGCACACAGCCCAGCTTGGAGCGAACGACCTACACCGAACTGAGATACCTACAGCGTGAGCT
ATGAGAAAGCGCCACGCTTCCCGAAGGGAGAAAGGCGGACAGGTATCCGGTAAGCGGCAGGGTCGGAACA
GGAGAGCGCACGAGGGAGCTTCCAGGGGGAAACGCCTGGTATCTTTATAGTCCTGTCGGGTTTCGCCACC
TCTGACTTGAGCGTCGATTTTTGTGATGCTCGTCAGGGGGGCGGAGCCTATGGAAAAACGCCAGCAACGC
GGCCTTTTTACGGTTCCTGGCCTTTTGCTGGCCTTTTGCTCACATGTTCTTTCCTGCGTTATCCCCTGAT
TCTGTGGATAACCGTATTACCGCCTTTGAGTGAGCTGATACCGCTCGCCGCAGCCGAACGACCGAGCGCA
GCGAGTCAGTGAGCGAGGAAGCGGAAGA
Features (pLannotate 1.2.2; 27 found; start..end, strand, type, name):
      1..93      +  CDS            lacI (fragment): lac repressor; lacI; The lac repressor binds to the lac operator to inhibit transcription in E. coli. This inhibition can be relieved by adding lactose or isopropyl-β-D-thiogalactopyranoside (IPTG).
    106..127     +  protein_bind   CAP binding site: CAP binding activates transcription in the presence of cAMP. E. coli catabolite activator protein
    142..172     +  promoter       lac promoter: promoter for the E. coli lac operon
    180..196     +  protein_bind   lac operator: The lac repressor binds to the lac operator to inhibit transcription in E. coli. This inhibition can be relieved by adding lactose or isopropyl-β-D-thiogalactopyranoside (IPTG). lac repressor encoded by lacI
    241..259     +  promoter       T3 promoter: promoter for bacteriophage T3 RNA polymerase
    287..513     +  promoter       RSV promoter: Rous sarcoma virus enhancer/promoter
    514..694     +  LTR            5' LTR (truncated): truncated 5' long terminal repeat (LTR) from HIV-1
    741..866     +  misc_feature   HIV-1 Ψ: packaging signal of human immunodeficiency virus type 1
    850..1213    +  CDS            HIV-1 gag (fragment): gag protein from human immunodeficiency virus 1; gag
   1359..1592    +  misc_feature   RRE: The Rev response element (RRE) of HIV-1 allows for Rev-dependent mRNA export from the nucleus to the cytoplasm.
   1969..1995    +  CDS            Rev (fragment): human immunodeficiency virus 1 (HIV-1) Rev protein; rev; enhances nuclear export of unspliced and incompletely spliced viral mRNAs
   1999..2239    +  promoter       U6 promoter: RNA polymerase III promoter for human U6 snRNA
   2287..2354    +  misc_RNA       tracrRNA (fragment): trans-activating CRISPR RNA for the Streptococcus pyogenes CRISPR/Cas9 system
   2403..2520    +  misc_feature   cPPT/CTS: central polypurine tract and central termination sequence of HIV-1
   2589..2800    +  promoter       EF-1α core promoter: core promoter for human elongation factor EF-1α
   2826..3425    +  CDS            PuroR (fragment): puromycin N-acetyltransferase; pac from Streptomyces; confers resistance to puromycin
   3441..4029    +  misc_feature   WPRE: woodchuck hepatitis virus posttranscriptional regulatory element
   4080..4099    +  misc_feature   cPPT/CTS (fragment): central polypurine tract and central termination sequence of HIV-1
   4101..4334    +  LTR            3' LTR (ΔU3): self-inactivating 3' long terminal repeat (LTR) from HIV-1
   4412..4533    +  polyA_signal   SV40 poly(A) signal: SV40 polyadenylation signal
   4573..4708    +  rep_origin     SV40 ori: SV40 origin of replication
   4729..4747    -  promoter       T7 promoter: promoter for bacteriophage T7 RNA polymerase
   4755..4910    +  CDS            lacZα (fragment): LacZα fragment of β-galactosidase; lacZ fragment
   4915..5343    +  rep_origin     f1 ori (sequence partly withheld): f1 bacteriophage origin of replication; arrow indicates direction of (+) strand synthesis
   5396..5500    +  promoter       AmpR promoter: bla
   5501..6361    +  CDS            AmpR: β-lactamase; bla; confers resistance to ampicillin, carbenicillin, and related antibiotics
   6532..7120    +  rep_origin     ori: high-copy-number ColE1/pMB1/pBR322/pUC origin of replication
