[The description below was written by a language model from this plasmid's Addgene catalogue record and pLannotate feature annotations shown in this document.]
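Description:
CDC34 B8.2 gRNA is a third-generation lentiviral CRISPR guide plasmid built on the pLenti-sgRNA backbone and designed to target human CDC34. In bacteria it is maintained through a high-copy ColE1/pUC-type origin and selected with ampicillin via the β-lactamase gene. An f1 origin, an SV40 origin and residual lac/lacZα, T3 and T7 elements from the parent cloning vector are also annotated. The catalogue lists the empty backbone as 9,151 bp, whereas the sequenced record is 7,302 nt. The record does not explain this difference; loss of a stuffer fragment when the guide was cloned into the BsmBI sites (both destroyed in the process) is one plausible cause.

The viral portion has a chimeric RSV promoter fused to a truncated HIV-1 5' LTR, which makes genomic RNA transcription Tat-independent. This is followed by the Ψ packaging signal with a gag fragment, the RRE for Rev-dependent nuclear export, a cPPT/CTS, a WPRE and a self-inactivating ΔU3 3' LTR. Between the LTRs, a human U6 RNA polymerase III promoter drives the CDC34 spacer fused to the Streptococcus pyogenes Cas9 guide scaffold. A separate EF-1α core promoter expresses puromycin N-acetyltransferase for selection of transduced mammalian cells.

No Cas9 is encoded, so the nuclease must be supplied separately, for example by a Cas9-expressing cell line. Packaging functions must likewise be provided in trans. The plasmid belongs to a series of guides used for large-scale knockout analysis of cell-cycle genes in human cells.
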