Addgene plasmid #90593: CDC34 B8.2 gRNA
Purpose: 3rd generation lentiviral gRNA plasmid targeting human CDC34
Depositing lab: Iain Cheeseman. Depositing organization: Whitehead Institute for Biomedical Research. Publication: Large-Scale Analysis of CRISPR/Cas9 Cell-Cycle Knockouts Reveals the Diversity of p53-Dependent Responses to Cell-Cycle Defects. McKinley KL, Cheeseman IM. Dev Cell. 2017 Feb 27;40(4):405-420.e2. doi: 10.1016/j.devcel.2017.01.012. Epub 2017 Feb 16. PubMed 28216383.
Backbone
  Vector backbone: pLenti-sgRNA
  Backbone manufacturer: Eric Lander & David Sabatini labs (Addgene plasmid #71409)
  Backbone size w/o insert (bp): 9151
  Vector type: Lentiviral, CRISPR
  Selectable markers: Puromycin
Growth in bacteria
  Bacterial resistance: Ampicillin, 100 μg/mL
  Growth temperature: 37°C
  Growth strain: NEB Stable
  Copy number: Unknown
Gene/Insert
  Gene/Insert name: CDC34 (Guide Designation B8.2) (alt name: pKMKO series)
  gRNA/shRNA sequence: CACCgCGAGGGCGATCTATACAACT
  Species: H. sapiens (human)
  Promoter: U6
  Cloning method: Restriction Enzyme; 5′ cloning site BsmBI (destroyed during cloning); 3′ cloning site BsmBI (destroyed during cloning)
  Sequencing primers: 5′ hU6-F (5'-GAGGGCCTATTTCCCATGATT-3'); 3′ EF1a-R (5'-CACGGCGACTACTGCACTTA-3')
Terms and licenses: Academic/Nonprofit Terms; Industry Terms: Not Available to Industry
Depositor comments: Please note that gRNA target sequence listed is not strictly the 20nt spacer sequence, but also contains the 5' BsmBI overhang. For more information about knockout human cell lines generated using this plasmid, please see http://cellcycleknockouts.wi.mit.edu/ .
How to cite: CDC34 B8.2 gRNA was a gift from Iain Cheeseman (Addgene plasmid # 90593 ; http://n2t.net/addgene:90593 ; RRID:Addgene_90593)
